LOCUS       Exported 5420 bp ds-DNA circular SYN 12-MAY-2021
DEFINITION  synthetic circular DNA
ACCESSION   .
VERSION     .
KEYWORDS    Flag-SIRT1 H363Y
SOURCE      synthetic DNA construct
  ORGANISM  synthetic DNA construct
REFERENCE   1 (bases 1 to 5420)
  AUTHORS   Brunet A, Sweeney LB, Sturgill JF, Chua KF, Greer PL, Lin Y, Tran H,
            Ross SE, Mostoslavsky R, Cohen HY, Hu LS, Cheng HL, Jedrychowski MP,
            Gygi SP, Sinclair DA, Alt FW, Greenberg ME
  TITLE     Stress-dependent regulation of FOXO transcription factors by the
            SIRT1 deacetylase.
  JOURNAL   Science 2004 Mar 26;303(5666):2011-5. Epub 2004 Feb 19.
  PUBMED    14976264
REFERENCE   2 (bases 1 to 5420)
  AUTHORS   .
  TITLE     Direct Submission
  JOURNAL   Exported May 12, 2021 from SnapGene Server 1.1.58
            http://www.snapgene.com
FEATURES             Location/Qualifiers
     source          1..5420
                     /organism="synthetic DNA construct"
                     /mol_type="other DNA"
     CDS             complement(1420..1443)
                     /codon_start=1
                     /product="FLAG(R) epitope tag, followed by an enterokinase
                     cleavage site"
                     /label=FLAG
                     /translation="DYKDDDDK"
     primer_bind     complement(1534..1553)
                     /label=SV40pro-F
                     /note="SV40 promoter/origin, forward primer"
     primer_bind     1772..1792
                     /label=pBABE 3'
                     /note="SV40 enhancer, reverse primer for pBABE vectors"
     promoter        1847..1951
                     /gene="bla"
                     /label=AmpR promoter
     CDS             1952..2812
                     /codon_start=1
                     /gene="bla"
                     /product="beta-lactamase"
                     /label=AmpR
                     /note="confers resistance to ampicillin, carbenicillin, and
                     related antibiotics"
                     /translation="MSIQHFRVALIPFFAAFCLPVFAHPETLVKVKDAEDQLGARVGYI
                     ELDLNSGKILESFRPEERFPMMSTFKVLLCGAVLSRVDAGQEQLGRRIHYSQNDLVEYS
                     PVTEKHLTDGMTVRELCSAAITMSDNTAANLLLTTIGGPKELTAFLHNMGDHVTRLDRW
                     EPELNEAIPNDERDTTMPAAMATTLRKLLTGELLTLASRQQLIDWMEADKVAGPLLRSA
                     LPAGWFIADKSGAGERGSRGIIAALGPDGKPSRIVVIYTTGSQATMDERNRQIAEIGAS
                     LIKHW"
     primer_bind     complement(2170..2189)
                     /label=Amp-R
                     /note="Ampicillin resistance gene, reverse primer"
     rep_origin      2983..3571
                     /direction=RIGHT
                     /label=ori
                     /note="high-copy-number ColE1/pMB1/pBR322/pUC origin of
                     replication"
     primer_bind     3472..3491
                     /label=pBR322ori-F
                     /note="pBR322 origin, forward primer"
     primer_bind     3725..3742
                     /label=L4440
                     /note="L4440 vector, forward primer"
     primer_bind     4007..4026
                     /label=pBRrevBam
                     /note="pBR322 vectors, tet region, downstream of BamHI,
                     reverse primer"
     polyA_signal    4085..4219
                     /label=SV40 poly(A) signal
                     /note="SV40 polyadenylation signal"
     primer_bind     complement(4109..4128)
                     /label=EBV-rev
                     /note="SV40 polyA terminator, reverse primer"
     primer_bind     4163..4182
                     /label=SV40pA-R
                     /note="SV40 polyA, reverse primer"
     primer_bind     4455..4477
                     /label=M13/pUC Forward
                     /note="In lacZ gene"
     primer_bind     4469..4486
                     /label=M13 Forward
                     /note="In lacZ gene. Also called M13-F20 or M13 (-21)
                     Forward"
     primer_bind     4470..4486
                     /label=M13 fwd
                     /note="common sequencing primer, one of multiple similar
                     variants"
     primer_bind     4493..4512
                     /label=T7
                     /note="T7 promoter, forward primer"
     promoter        4493..4511
                     /label=T7 promoter
                     /note="promoter for bacteriophage T7 RNA polymerase"
     CDS             complement(4587..1407)
                     /codon_start=1
                     /product="human NAD+-dependent protein deacetylase
                     sirtuin-1"
                     /label=SIRT1
                     /note="homolog of budding yeast Sir2"
                     /translation="ADEAALALQPGGSPSAAGADREAASSPAGEPLRKRPRRDGPGLER
                     SPGEPGGAAPEREVPAAARGCPGAAAAALWREAEAEAAAAGGEQEAQATAAAGEGDNGP
                     GLQGPSREPPLADNLYDEDDDDEGEEEEEAAAAAIGYRDNLLFGDEIITNGFHSCESDE
                     EDRASHASSSDWTPRPRIGPYTFVQQHLMIGTDPRTILKDLLPETIPPPELDDMTLWQI
                     VINILSEPPKRKKRKDINTIEDAVKLLQECKKIIVLTGAGVSVSCGIPDFRSRDGIYAR
                     LAVDFPDLPDPQAMFDIEYFRKDPRPFFKFAKEIYPGQFQPSLCHKFIALSDKEGKLLR
                     NYTQNIDTLEQVAGIQRIIQCYGSFATASCLICKYKVDCEAVRGDIFNQVVPRCPRCPA
                     DEPLAIMKPEIVFFGENLPEQFHRAMKYDKDEVDLLIVIGSSLKVRPVALIPSSIPHEV
                     PQILINREPLPHLHFDVELLGDCDVIINELCHRLGGEYAKLCCNPVKLSEITEKPPRTQ
                     KELAYLSELPPTPLHVSEDSSSPERTSPPDSSVIVTLLDQAAKSNDDLDVSESKGCMEE
                     KPQEVQTSRNVESIAEQMENPDLKNVGSSTGEKNERTSVAGTVRKCWPNRVAKEQISRR
                     LDGNQYLFLPPNRYIFHGAEVYSDSEDDVLSSSSCGSNSDSGTCQSPSLEEPMEDESEI
                     EEFYNGLEDEPDVPERAGGAGFGTDGDDQEAINEAISVKQEVTDMNYPSNKS"
ORIGIN
        1 aggcaaaggt tctctattaa ttaatatctg aggcacttca tggggtatgg aacttggaat
       61 tagtgctact ggtcttactt tgagggaaga cccaataaca atgaggaggt caacttcatc
      121 tttgtcatac ttcatggctc tatgaaactg ttctggtaaa ttttcaccaa aaaacacaat
      181 ctctggtttc atgatagcaa gcggttcatc agctgggcac ctaggacatc gaggaactac
      241 ctgattaaaa atatctcctc gtacagcttc acagtcaact ttgtatttac aaatcaggca
      301 agatgctgtt gcaaaggaac cataacactg aattatcctt tggattcccg caacctgttc
      361 cagcgtgtct atgttctggg tatagttgcg aagtagtttt ccttccttat ctgacaaggc
      421 tatgaatttg tgacagagag atggctggaa ttgtccagga tatatttcct ttgcaaactt
      481 gaagaatggt cttggatctt ttctgaaata ttcaatatca aacatcgctt gaggatctgg
      541 aagatctggg aagtctacag caaggcgagc ataaatacca tcccttgacc tgaagtcagg
      601 tattccacat gaaacagaca ccccagctcc agttagaact ataatttttt tgcactcttg
      661 cagtaatttc acagcatctt caattgtatt aatatctttt ctttttttcc tttttggtgg
      721 ttctgaaagg atattaataa caatctgcca cagtgtcata tcatccaact caggtggagg
      781 tattgtttcc ggcaataaat ctttaagaat tgttcgagga tctgtgccaa tcataagatg
      841 ttgctgaaca aaagtatatg gacctatccg tggccttgga gtccagtcac tagagcttgc
      901 atgtgaggct ctatcctcct catcactttc acaggaatga aaaccattag tgataatttc
      961 atcaccgaac agaaggttat ctcggtaccc aatcgccgcc gccgccgcct cttcctcctc
     1021 ctcgccctcg tcgtcgtcgt cttcgtcgta caagttgtcg gccagcggtg gctcccgaga
     1081 tgggccctgc aggcccggcc cattgtctcc ttccccagcc gccgcagtcg cctgggcctc
     1141 ttgctccccg cctgccgccg ccgcctctgc ctccgcctcc cgccacagcg ccgccgccgc
     1201 cgcacccggg cagcccctgg ccgccgccgg cacctcacgc tctggggccg ccccaccggg
     1261 ctcgcccggg ctccgctcga ggccgggacc atctctccgc ggcctcttgc ggagcggctc
     1321 cccggcgggg gacgacgcgg cctccctgtc ggcccccgcc gccgaggggg agccgccggg
     1381 ctgaagggcg agggccgcct cgtccgccga attcccgggt ttatcgtcat cgtccttgta
     1441 gtccatcctg aggatccgag ctcggtacca agcttagatc tcctccaaaa aagcctcttc
     1501 actacttctg gaatagctca gaggccgagg cggcctcggc ctctgcataa ataaaaaaaa
     1561 ttagtcagcc atggggcgga gaatgggcgg aactgggcgg agttaggggc gggatgggcg
     1621 gagttagggg cgggactatg gttgctgact aattgagatg catgctttgc atacttctgc
     1681 ctgctgggga gcctggggac tttccttgct gactaattga gatgcatgct ttgcatactt
     1741 ctgcctgctg gggagcctgg ggactttcca caccctaact gacacacatt ccacagctgg
     1801 ttctttccgc ctcagaaggt caggtggcac ttttcgggga aatgtgcgcg gaacccctat
     1861 ttgtttattt ttctaaatac attcaaatat gtatccgctc atgagacaat aaccctgata
     1921 aatgcttcaa taatattgaa aaaggaagag tatgagtatt caacatttcc gtgtcgccct
     1981 tattcccttt tttgcggcat tttgccttcc tgtttttgct cacccagaaa cgctggtgaa
     2041 agtaaaagat gctgaagatc agttgggtgc acgagtgggt tacatcgaac tggatctcaa
     2101 cagcggtaag atccttgaga gttttcgccc cgaagaacgt tttccaatga tgagcacttt
     2161 taaagttctg ctatgtggcg cggtattatc ccgtgttgac gccgggcaag agcaactcgg
     2221 tcgccgcata cactattctc agaatgactt ggttgagtac tcaccagtca cagaaaagca
     2281 tcttacggat ggcatgacag taagagaatt atgcagtgct gccataacca tgagtgataa
     2341 cactgcggcc aacttacttc tgacaacgat cggaggaccg aaggagctaa ccgctttttt
     2401 gcacaacatg ggggatcatg taactcgcct tgatcgttgg gaaccggagc tgaatgaagc
     2461 cataccaaac gacgagcgtg acaccacgat gcctgcagca atggcaacaa cgttgcgcaa
     2521 actattaact ggcgaactac ttactctagc ttcccggcaa caattaatag actggatgga
     2581 ggcggataaa gttgcaggac cacttctgcg ctcggccctt ccggctggct ggtttattgc
     2641 tgataaatct ggagccggtg agcgtgggtc tcgcggtatc attgcagcac tggggccaga
     2701 tggtaagccc tcccgtatcg tagttatcta cacgacgggg agtcaggcaa ctatggatga
     2761 acgaaataga cagatcgctg agataggtgc ctcactgatt aagcattggt aactgtcaga
     2821 ccaagtttac tcatatatac tttagattga tttaaaactt catttttaat ttaaaaggat
     2881 ctaggtgaag atcctttttg ataatctcat gaccaaaatc ccttaacgtg agttttcgtt
     2941 ccactgagcg tcagaccccg tagaaaagat caaaggatct tcttgagatc ctttttttct
     3001 gcgcgtaatc tgctgcttgc aaacaaaaaa accaccgcta ccagcggtgg tttgtttgcc
     3061 ggatcaagag ctaccaactc tttttccgaa ggtaactggc ttcagcagag cgcagatacc
     3121 aaatactgtc cttctagtgt agccgtagtt aggccaccac ttcaagaact ctgtagcacc
     3181 gcctacatac ctcgctctgc taatcctgtt accagtggct gctgccagtg gcgataagtc
     3241 gtgtcttacc gggttggact caagacgata gttaccggat aaggcgcagc ggtcgggctg
     3301 aacggggggt tcgtgcacac agcccagctt ggagcgaacg acctacaccg aactgagata
     3361 cctacagcgt gagctatgag aaagcgccac gcttcccgaa gggagaaagg cggacaggta
     3421 tccggtaagc ggcagggtcg gaacaggaga gcgcacgagg gagcttccag ggggaaacgc
     3481 ctggtatctt tatagtcctg tcgggtttcg ccacctctga cttgagcgtc gatttttgtg
     3541 atgctcgtca ggggggcgga gcctatggaa aaacgccagc aacgcggcct ttttacggtt
     3601 cctggccttt tgctggcctt ttgctcacat gttctttcct gcgttatccc ctgattctgt
     3661 ggataaccgt attaccgcct ttgagtgagc tgataccgct cgccgcagcc gaacgaccga
     3721 gcgcagcgag tcagtgagcg aggaagcgga agagcgcctg atgcggtatt ttctccttac
     3781 gcatctgtgc ggtatttcac accgcatatc gacgctctcc cttatgcgac tcctgcatta
     3841 ggaagcagcc cagtagtagg ttgaggccgt tgagcaccgc cgccgcaagg aatggtgcat
     3901 gcaaggagat ggcgcccaac agtcccccgg ccacggggcc tgccaccata cccacgccga
     3961 aacaagcgct catgagcccg aagtggcgag cccgatcttc cccatcggtg atgtcggcga
     4021 tataggcgcc agcaaccgca cctgtggcgc cggtgatgcc ggccacgatg cgtccggcgt
     4081 agaggatcca gacatgataa gatacattga tgagtttgga caaaccacaa ctagaatgca
     4141 gtgaaaaaaa tgctttattt gtgaaatttg tgatgctatt gctttatttg taaccattat
     4201 aagctgcaat aaacaagtta acaacaacaa ttgcattcat tttatgtttc aggttcaggg
     4261 ggaggtgtgg gaggtttttt aaagcaagta aaacctctac agatgtgata tggctgatta
     4321 tgatcattac ttatctaggt ataggctgcg caactgttgg gaagggcgat cggtgcgggc
     4381 ctcttcgcta ttacgccagc tggcgaaagg gggatgtgct gcaaggcgat taagttgggt
     4441 aacgccaggg ttttcccagt cacgacgttg taaaacgacg gccagtgaat tgtaatacga
     4501 ctcactatag ggcgaattga atttagcggc cgcgaattcg cccttgtcta gagtggaaca
     4561 attcctgtac ctgcacaatt attacactat gatttgtttg atggatagtt catgtctgtt
     4621 acttcctgtt tcacagatat agcttcatta attgcctctt gatcatctcc atcagtccca
     4681 aatccagctc ctccagctct ctctggaaca tcaggctcat cttctaagcc attgtagaat
     4741 tcttcaattt cactttcatc ctccatgggt tcttctaaac ttggactctg gcatgtccca
     4801 ctatcactgt tactgccaca agaactagag gataagacgt catcttcaga gtctgaatat
     4861 acctcagcgc catggaaaat gtaacgattt ggtggcaaaa acagatactg attaccatca
     4921 agccgcctac taatctgctc ctttgccact ctattaggcc agcattttct cactgttcca
     4981 gccactgaag ttctttcatt tttctcccca gtactagaac caacattctt caaatccgga
     5041 ttttccatct gttcagcaat actttcaaca ttcctagaag tttgtacttc ctgtggtttt
     5101 tcttccatac aaccttttga ttcagacaca tctaaatcat cattactctt agctgcttgg
     5161 tctaaaagtg tgacaatcac tgaagaatct ggtggtgaag ttctttctgg tgaacttgag
     5221 tcttctgaaa catgaagagg tgtgggtggc aactctgaca aataagccaa ttctttttgt
     5281 gttcgtggag gtttttcagt aatttctgaa agctttacag ggttacagca aagtttggca
     5341 tattcaccac ctaacctatg acacaattca ttaattatga catcacagtc tccaagaagc
     5401 tctacatcaa aatgcagatg
//
