[The description below was written by a language model from this plasmid's Addgene catalogue record and the feature table of its GenBank file.]
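Description:
Flag-SIRT1 H363Y is a mammalian expression plasmid built on the pECE backbone. It carries human SIRT1, the NAD+-dependent protein deacetylase homologous to budding yeast Sir2, with an N-terminal FLAG epitope tag. The insert was cloned between HindIII and XbaI sites, both of which are retained. The annotated map is a 5,420 bp circle in which the FLAG tag and SIRT1 coding sequence lie on the complementary strand. They sit downstream of a region recognised by SV40 promoter/origin and SV40 enhancer primers, and an SV40 polyadenylation signal lies at the far end of the insert. No mammalian promoter is annotated as a feature, but these primer sites and the listed sequencing primers are consistent with expression driven by the SV40 early promoter. A T7 promoter and M13 primer sites near the 3′ end of the insert look like remnants of an earlier cloning vector. Propagation in E. coli relies on a high-copy ColE1/pUC-type origin and a beta-lactamase gene conferring ampicillin resistance. The record shows no mammalian selection marker, so the plasmid is suited mainly to transient transfection.

The defining feature is the H363Y substitution, which the record describes as a mutation in the deacetylase domain. Mutants of this type are generally used as catalytically impaired controls alongside wild-type SIRT1, to test whether an observed effect depends on deacetylase activity. The FLAG tag allows the expressed protein to be detected and immunoprecipitated. The associated publication concerns stress-dependent regulation of FOXO transcription factors by SIRT1, which suggests use in studying SIRT1–FOXO interaction and FOXO deacetylation in mammalian cells.
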