Addgene plasmid #1792: Flag-SIRT1 H363Y
Depositing lab: Michael Greenberg. Publication: Stress-dependent regulation of FOXO transcription factors by the SIRT1 deacetylase. Brunet A, Sweeney LB, Sturgill JF, Chua KF, Greer PL, Lin Y, Tran H, Ross SE, Mostoslavsky R, Cohen HY, Hu LS, Cheng HL, Jedrychowski MP, Gygi SP, Sinclair DA, Alt FW, Greenberg ME. Science 2004 Mar 26;303(5666):2011-5. Epub 2004 Feb 19. 10.1126/science.1094637 PubMed 14976264.
Backbone
  Vector backbone: pECE
  Backbone size w/o insert (bp): 2900
  Vector type: Mammalian Expression
Growth in bacteria
  Bacterial resistance: Ampicillin, 100 μg/mL
  Growth temperature: 37°C
  Growth strain: DH5alpha
  Copy number: High Copy
Gene/Insert
  Gene/Insert name: SIRT1 (alt name: Sir2)
  Species: H. sapiens (human)
  Mutation: H363Y, deacetylase domain mutation
  Entrez Gene: SIRT1 (a.k.a. SIR2, SIR2L1, SIR2alpha)
  Tag / fusion protein: Flag (N terminal on insert)
  Cloning method: Restriction Enzyme; 5′ cloning site HindIII (not destroyed); 3′ cloning site XbaI (not destroyed)
  Sequencing primers: 5′ SV40pro-F; 3′ SV40pA-R
Terms and licenses: Academic/Nonprofit Terms; Industry Terms: Not Available to Industry
How to cite: Flag-SIRT1 H363Y was a gift from Michael Greenberg (Addgene plasmid # 1792 ; http://n2t.net/addgene:1792 ; RRID:Addgene_1792)
