>Addgene plasmid #1792 | Flag-SIRT1 H363Y | addgene partial sequence | sequence record 17787 | SV40pA-R 5'-GAAATTTGTGATGCTATTGC-3'
NNTTAAGCTGCATAAACAGTTAACAACAACAATTGCATTCATTTTATGTTTCAGGTTCAGGGGGAGGTGT
GGGAGGTTTTTTAAAGCAAGTAAAACCTCTACAGATGTGATATGGCTGATTATGATCATTACTTATCTAG
GTATAGGCTGCGCAACTGTTGGGAAGGGCGATCGGTGCGGGCCTCTTCGCTATTACGCCAGCTGGCGAAA
GGGGGATGTGCTGCAAGGCGATTAAGTTGGGTAACGCCAGGGTTTTCCCAGTCACGACGTTGTAAAACGA
CGGCCAGTGAATTGTAATACGACTCACTATAGGGCGAATTGAATTTAGCGGCCGCGAATTCGCCCTTGTC
TAGAGTGGAACAATTCCTGTACCTGCACAATTATTACACTATGATTTGTTTGATGGATAGTTCATGTCTG
TTACTTCCTGTTTCACAGATATAGCTTCATTAATTGCCTCTTGATCATCTCCATCAGTCCCAAATCCAGC
TCCTCCAGCTCTCTCTGGAACATCAGGCTCATCTTCTAAGCCATTGTAGAATTCTTCAATTTCACTTTCA
TCCTCCATGGGTTCTTCTAAACTTGGACTCTGGCATGTCCCACTATCACTGTTACTGCCACAAGAACTAG
AGGATAAGACGTCATCTTCAGAGTCTGAATATACCTCAGCGCTGAAGAAAGGANNANNTTGTGNNNGGCA
AAAANNAAANGTNTTGGCNTNACCCCCCNCNNACTNGTNGTTGCTTNGNTACNCNATNAGGCCAGCATTT
TCTCACTGTTCCCCCCNNNGAAGTNCATTTCNTTTTTNTCCCCCCNCANA
