>Addgene plasmid #1792 | Flag-SIRT1 H363Y | addgene partial sequence | sequence record 39292 | SV40pro-F 5'-TATTTATGCAGAGGCCGAGG-3'
ACATTCAGAAGTAGTGAAGAGGCTTTTTTGGAGGAGATCTAAGCTTGGTACCGAGCTCGGATCCTCAGGA
TGGACTACAAGGACGATGACGATAAACCCGGGAATTCGGCGGACGAGGCGGCCCTCGCCCTTCAGCCCGG
CGGCTCCCCCTCGGCGGCGG
