>Addgene plasmid #1792 | Flag-SIRT1 H363Y | addgene partial sequence | sequence record 39294 | hSIRT1-R2 (5' GGGTGGCAACTCTGACAAAT 3')
TCAGTAATTTCTGAAAGCTTTACAGGGTTACAGCAAAGTTTGGCATATTCACCACCTAACCTATGACACA
ATTCATTAATTATGACATCACAGTCTCCAAGAAGCTCTACATCAAAATGCAGATGAGGCAAAGGTTCTCT
ATTAATTAATATCTGAGGCACTTCATGGGGTATGGAACTTGGAATTAGTGCTACTGGTCTTACTTTGAGG
GAAGACCCAATAACAATGAGGAGGTCAACTTCATCTTTGTCATACTTCATGGCTCTATGAAACTGTTCTG
GTAAATTTTCACCAAAAAACACAATCTCTGGTTTCATGATAGCAAGCGGTTCATCAGCTGGGCACCTAGG
ACATCGAGGAACTACCTGATTAAAAATATCTCCTCGTACAGCTTCACAGTCAACTTTGTATTTACAAATC
AGGCAAGATGCTGTTGCAAAGGAACCATAACACTGAATTATCCTTTGGATTCCCGCAACCTGTTCCAGCG
TGTCTATGTTCTGGGTATAGTTGCGAAGTAGTTTTCCTTCCTTATCTGACAAGGCTATGAATTTGTGACA
GAGAGATGGCTGGAATTGTCCAGGATATATTTCCTTTGCAAACTTGAAGAATGGTCTTGGATCTTTTCTG
AAATATTCAATATCAAACATCGCTTGAGGATCTGGAAGATCTGGGAAGTCTACAGCAAGGCGAGCATAAA
TACCATCCCTTGACCTGAAGTCAGGTATTCCACATGAAACAGACACCCCAGCTCCAGTTAGAACTATAAT
TTTTTTGCACTCTTGCAGTAATTTCACAGCATCTTCAATTGTATTAATATCTTTTC
