>Addgene plasmid #1792 | Flag-SIRT1 H363Y | addgene partial sequence | sequence record 55459 | hSIRT1-R3 5'-AGAGATGGCTGGAATTGTCC-3'
TATTCAATATCAAACATCGCTTGAGGATCTGGAAGATCTGGGAAGTCTACAGCAAGGCGAGCATAAATAC
CATCCCTTGACCTGAAGTCAGGTATTCCACATGAAACAGACACCCCAGCTCCAGTTAGAACTATAATTTT
TTTGCACTCTTGCAGTAATTTCACAGCATCTTCAATTGTATTAATATCTTTTCTTTTTTTCCTTTTTGGT
GGTTCTGAAAGGATATTAATAACAATCTGCCACAGTGTCATATCATCCAACTCAGGTGGAGGTATTGTTT
CCGGCAATAAATCTTTAAGAATTGTTCGAGGATCTGTGCCAATCATAAGATGTTGCTGAACAAAAGTATA
TGGACCTATCCGTGGCCTTGGAGTCCAGTCACTAGAGCTTGCATGTGAGGCTCTATCCTCCTCATCACTT
TCACAGGAATGAAAACCATTAGTGATAATTTCATCACCGAACAGAAGGTTATCTCGGTACCCAATCGCCG
CCGCCGCCGCCTCTTCCTCCTCCTCGCCCTCGTCGTCGTCGTCTTCGTCGTACAAGTTGTCGGCCAGCGG
TGGCTCCCGAGATGGGCCCTGCAGGCCCGGCCCATTGTCTCCTTCCCCAGCCGCCGCAGTCGCCTGGGCC
TCTTGCTCCCCGCCTGCCGCCGCCGCCTCTGCCTCCGCCTCCCGCCACAGCGCCGCCGCCGCCGCACCCG
GGCAGCCCCTGGCCGCCGCCGGCACCTCACGCTCTGGGGCCGCCCCACCGGGCTCGCCCGGGCTC
