>Addgene plasmid #1792 | Flag-SIRT1 H363Y | addgene partial sequence | sequence record 114677 | M13pUC-Fwd 5'-CCCAGTCACGACGTTGTAAAACG-3'
CACTATAGGGCGAATTGAATTTAGCGGCCGCGAATTCGCCCTTGTCTAGAGTGGAACAATTCCTGTACCT
GCACAATTATTACACTATGATTTGTTTGATGGATAGTTCATGTCTGTTACTTCCTGTTTCACAGATATAG
CTTCATTAATTGCCTCTTGATCATCTCCATCAGTCCCAAATCCAGCTCCTCCAGCTCTCTCTGGAACATC
AGGCTCATCTTCTAAGCCATTGTAGAATTCTTCAATTTCACTTTCATCCTCCATGGGTTCTTCTAAACTT
GGACTCTGGCATGTCCCACTATCACTGTTACTGCCACAAGAACTAGAGGATAAGACGTCATCTTCAGAGT
CTGAATATACCTCAGCGCCATGGAAAATGTAACGATTTGGTGGCAAAAACAGATACTGATTACCATCAAG
CCGCCTACTAATCTGCTCCTTTGCCACTCTATTAGGCCAGCATTTTCTCACTGTTCCAGCCACTGAAGTT
CTTTCATTTTTCTCCCCAGTACTAGAACCAACATTCTTCAAATCCGGATTTTCCATCTGTTCAGCAATAC
TTTCAACATTCCTAGAAGTTTGTACTTCCTGTGGTTTTTCTTCCATACAACCTTTTGATTCAGACACATC
TAAATCATCATTACTCTTAGCTGCTTGGTCTAAAAGTGTGACAATCACTGAAGAATCTGGTGGTGAAGTT
CTTTCTGGTGAACTTGAGTCTTCTGAAACATGAAGAGGTGTGGGTGGCAACTCTGACAAATAAGCCAATT
CTTT
