>Addgene plasmid #1792 | Flag-SIRT1 H363Y | addgene partial sequence | sequence record 114678 | SV40pro-F2 5'-CCCCATGGCTGACTAATTTTT-3'
ACCGAGCTCGGATCCTCAGGATGGACTACAAGGACGATGACGATAAACCCGGGAATTCGGCGGACGAGGC
GGCCCTCGCCCTTCAGCCCGGCGGCTCCCCCTCGGCGGCGGGGGCCGACAGGGAGGCCGCGTCGTCCCCC
GCCGGGGAGCCGCTCCGCAAGAGGCCGCGGAGAGATGGTCCCGGCCTCGAGCGGAGCCCGGGCGAGCCCG
GTGGGGCGGCCCCAGAGCGTGAGGTGCCGGCGGCGGCCAGGGGCTGCCCGGGTGC
